>Addgene plasmid #232458 | 3xFlag-Rab34 | addgene full sequence | sequence record 463631 | Addgene NGS Result
CGCCATTCTGCCTGGGGACGTCGGAGCAAGCTTGATTTAGGTGACACTATAGACTTGTTCTTTTTGCAGG
ATCTACCATGGACTACAAAGACCATGACGGTGATTATAAAGATCATGACATCGATTACAAGGATGACGAT
GACAAGGGATCCATGAACATTCTGGCACCCGTGCGGAGGGATCGCGTCCTGGCGGAGCTGCCCCAGTGCC
TGAGGAAGGAGGCCGCTTTGCACGGGCACAAAGACTTCCACCCCCGCGTCACCTGCGCCTGCCAGGAGCA
CCGGACAGGCACCGTGGGATTTAAGATCTCCAAGGTCATTGTGGTGGGGGACCTGTCGGTGGGGAAGACT
TGCCTCATTAATAGGTTCTGCAAAGACACCTTTGATAAGAATTACAAGGCCACCATTGGAGTGGACTTCG
AGATGGAACGATTTGAGGTGCTGGGCATTCCCTTCAGTTTGCAGCTTTGGGATACCGCTGGGCAGGAGAG
GTTCAAATGCATTGCATCAACCTACTATAGAGGAGCTCAAGCCATCATCATTGTCTTCAACCTGAATGAT
GTGGCATCTCTGGAACATACCAAGCAGTGGCTGGCCGATGCCCTGAAGGAGAATGACCCTTCCAGTGTGC
TTCTCTTCCTTACCCCTGCTCAGTATGCGCTGATGGAGAAAGACGCCCTCCAGGTGGCCCAGGAGATGAA
GGCTGAGTACTGGGCAGTCTCATCCCTCACTGGTGAGAATGTCCGAGAATTCTTCTTCCGTGTGGCAGCA
CTGACCTTTGAGGCCAATGTGCTGGCTGAGCTGGAGAAATCGGGGGCTCGACGCATTGGGGATGTTGTCC
GCATCAACAGTGATGACAGCAACCTCTACCTAACTGCCAGCAAGAAGAAGCCCACATGTTGCCCATGACT
CGAGCCTCTAGAACTATAGTGAGTCGTATTACGTAGATCCAGACATGATAAGATACATTGATGAGTTTGG
ACAAACCACAACTAGAATGCAGTGAAAAAAATGCTTTATTTGTGAAATTTGTGATGCTATTGCTTTATTT
GTAACCATTATAAGCTGCAATAAACAAGTTAACAACAACAATTGCATTCATTTTATGTTTCAGGTTCAGG
GGGAGGTGTGGGAGGTTTTTTAATTCGCGGCCGCGGCGCCAATGCATTGGGCCCGGTACCCAGCTTTTGT
TCCCTTTAGTGAGGGTTAATTGCGCGCTTGGCGTAATCATGGTCATAGCTGTTTCCTGTGTGAAATTGTT
ATCCGCTCACAATTCCACACAACATACGAGCCGGGAGCATAAAGTGTAAAGCCTGGGGTGCCTAATGAGT
GAGCTAACTCACATTAATTGCGTTGCGCTCACTGCCCGCTTTCCAGTCGGGAAACCTGTCGTGCCAGCTG
CATTAATGAATCGGCCAACGCGCGGGGAGAGGCGGTTTGCGTATTGGGCGCTCTTCCGCTTCCTCGCTCA
CTGACTCGCTGCGCTCGGTCGTTCGGCTGCGGCGAGCGGTATCAGCTCACTCAAAGGCGGTAATACGGTT
ATCCACAGAATCAGGGGATAACGCAGGAAAGAACATGTGAGCAAAAGGCCAGCAAAAGGCCAGGAACCGT
AAAAAGGCCGCGTTGCTGGCGTTTTTCCATAGGCTCCGCCCCCCTGACGAGCATCACAAAAATCGACGCT
CAAGTCAGAGGTGGCGAAACCCGACAGGACTATAAAGATACCAGGCGTTTCCCCCTGGAAGCTCCCTCGT
GCGCTCTCCTGTTCCGACCCTGCCGCTTACCGGATACCTGTCCGCCTTTCTCCCTTCGGGAAGCGTGGCG
CTTTCTCATAGCTCACGCTGTAGGTATCTCAGTTCGGTGTAGGTCGTTCGCTCCAAGCTGGGCTGTGTGC
ACGAACCCCCCGTTCAGCCCGACCGCTGCGCCTTATCCGGTAACTATCGTCTTGAGTCCAACCCGGTAAG
ACACGACTTATCGCCACTGGCAGCAGCCACTGGTAACAGGATTAGCAGAGCGAGGTATGTAGGCGGTGCT
ACAGAGTTCTTGAAGTGGTGGCCTAACTACGGCTACACTAGAAGAACAGTATTTGGTATCTGCGCTCTGC
TGAAGCCAGTTACCTTCGGAAAAAGAGTTGGTAGCTCTTGATCCGGCAAACAAACCACCGCTGGTAGCGG
TGGTTTTTTTGTTTGCAAGCAGCAGATTACGCGCAGAAAAAAAGGATCTCAAGAAGATCCTTTGATCTTT
TCTACGGGGTCTGACGCTCAGTGGAACGAAAACTCACGTTAAGGGATTTTGGTCATGAGATTATCAAAAA
GGATCTTCACCTAGATCCTTTTAAATTAAAAATGAAGTTTTAAATCAATCTAAAGTATATATGAGTAAAC
TTGGTCTGACAGTTACCAATGCTTAATCAGTGAGGCACCTATCTCAGCGATCTGTCTATTTCGTTCATCC
ATAGTTGCCTGACTCCCCGTCGTGTAGATAACTACGATACGGGAGGGCTTACCATCTGGCCCCAGTGCTG
CAATGATACCGCGAGACCCACGCTCACCGGCTCCAGATTTATCAGCAATAAACCAGCCAGCCGGAAGGGC
CGAGCGCAGAAGTGGTCCTGCAACTTTATCCGCCTCCATCCAGTCTATTAATTGTTGCCGGGAAGCTAGA
GTAAGTAGTTCGCCAGTTAATAGTTTGCGCAACGTTGTTGCCATTGCTACAGGCATCGTGGTGTCACGCT
CGTCGTTTGGTATGGCTTCATTCAGCTCCGGTTCCCAACGATCAAGGCGAGTTACATGATCCCCCATGTT
GTGCAAAAAAGCGGTTAGCTCCTTCGGTCCTCCGATCGTTGTCAGAAGTAAGTTGGCCGCAGTGTTATCA
CTCATGGTTATGGCAGCACTGCATAATTCTCTTACTGTCATGCCATCCGTAAGATGCTTTTCTGTGACTG
GTGAGTACTCAACCAAGTCATTCTGAGAATAGTGTATGCGGCGACCGAGTTGCTCTTGCCCGGCGTCAAT
ACGGGATAATACCGCGCCACATAGCAGAACTTTAAAAGTGCTCATCATTGGAAAACGTTCTTCGGGGCGA
AAACTCTCAAGGATCTTACCGCTGTTGAGATCCAGTTCGATGTAACCCACTCGTGCACCCAACTGATCTT
CAGCATCTTTTACTTTCACCAGCGTTTCTGGGTGAGCAAAAACAGGAAGGCAAAATGCCGCAAAAAAGGG
AATAAGGGCGACACGGAAATGTTGAATACTCATACTCTTCCTTTTTCAATATTATTGAAGCATTTATCAG
GGTTATTGTCTCATGAGCGGATACATATTTGAATGTATTTAGAAAAATAAACAAATAGGGGTTCCGCGCA
CATTTCCCCGAAAAGTGCCACCTAAATTGTAAGCGTTAATATTTTGTTAAAATTCGCGTTAAATTTTTGT
TAAATCAGCTCATTTTTTAACCAATAGGCCGAAATCGGCAAAATCCCTTATAAATCAAAAGAATAGACCG
AGATAGGGT
[37 nt withheld, positions 3510-3546]
AAAGAACGTGGACTCCAACGTCAAAGG
[49 nt withheld, positions 3574-3622]
T
[91 nt withheld, positions 3624-3714]
G
[124 nt withheld, positions 3716-3839]
CCCATTCGCCATTCAGGCTGCGCAACTGTTGGGAAGGGCGATCGGTGCGGGCCTCTTCGCTATTACGCCA
GTCGACCGCCAATTCAATATGGCGTATATGGACTCATGCCAATTCAATATGGTGGATCTGGACCTGTGCC
AATTCAATATGGCGTATATGGACTCGTGCCAATTCAATATGGTGGATCTGGACCCCAGCCAATTCAATAT
GGCGGACTTGGCACCATGCCAATTCAATATGGCGGACCTGGCACTGTGCCAACTGGGGAGGGGTCTACTT
GGCACGGTGCCAAGTTTGAGGAGGGGTCTTGGCCCTGTGCCAAGTCCGCCATATTGAATTGGCATGGTGC
CAATAATGGCGGCCATATTGGCTATATGCCAGGATCAATATATAGGCAATATCCAATATGGCCCTATGCC
AATATGGCTATTGGCCAGGTTCAATACTATGTATTGGCCCTATGCCATATAGTATTCCATATATGGGTTT
TCCTATTGACGTAGATAGCCCCTCCCAATGGGCGGTCCCATATACCATATATGGGGCTTCCTAATACCGC
CCATAGCCACTCCCCCATTGACGTCAATGGTCTCTATATATGGTCTTTCCTATTGACGTCATATGGGCGG
TCCTATTGACGTATATGGCGCCTCCCCCATTGACGTCAATTACGGTAAATGGCCCGCCTGGCTCAATGCC
CATTGACGTCAATAGGACCACCCACCATTGACGTCAATGGGATGGCTCATTGCCCATTCATATCCGTTCT
CACGCCCCCTATTGACGTCAATGACGGTAAATGGCCCACTTGGCAGTACATCAATATCTATTAATAGTAA
CTTGGCAAGTACATTACTATTGGAAGTACGCCAGGGTACATTGGCAGTACTCCCATTGACGTCAATGGCG
GTAAATGGCCCGCGATGGCTGCCAAGTACATCCCCATTGACGTCAATGGGGAGGGGCAATGACGCAAATG
GGCGTTCCATTGACGTAAATGGGCGGTAGGCGTGCCTAATGGGAGGTCTATATAAGCAATGCTCGTTTAG
GGAAC
Features (pLannotate 1.2.2; 16 found; start..end, strand, type, name):
     35..53      +  promoter       SP6 promoter: promoter for bacteriophage SP6 RNA polymerase
     81..146     +  CDS            3xFLAG: three tandem FLAG® epitope tags, followed by an enterokinase cleavage site
    153..905     +  CDS            RAB34: RAB34_HUMAN - Also known as RAB39, RAH. Experimental evidence at protein level: Swiss-Prot protein existence level 1. Transport protein involved in the redistribution of lysosomes to the peri-Golgi region (PubMed:27113757). Plays a role in the maturation of phagosomes that engulf pathogens, such as S.aureus and M.tuberculosis (PubMed:21255211). Plays a role in the fusion of phagosomes with lysosomes (PubMed:21255211). Acts also as a positive regulator of hedgehog signaling and regulates ciliary function (By similarity). From Homo sapiens (Human).
    924..941     -  promoter       T7 promoter (fragment): promoter for bacteriophage T7 RNA polymerase
    946..1080    -  polyA_signal   SV40 poly(A) signal: SV40 polyadenylation signal
   1193..1211    -  promoter       T3 promoter: promoter for bacteriophage T3 RNA polymerase
   1256..1272    -  protein_bind   lac operator: The lac repressor binds to the lac operator to inhibit transcription in E. coli. This inhibition can be relieved by adding lactose or isopropyl-β-D-thiogalactopyranoside (IPTG). lac repressor encoded by lacI
   1280..1310    -  promoter       lac promoter: promoter for the E. coli lac operon
   1325..1346    -  protein_bind   CAP binding site: CAP binding activates transcription in the presence of cAMP. E. coli catabolite activator protein
   1359..1451    -  CDS            lacI (fragment): lac repressor; lacI; The lac repressor binds to the lac operator to inhibit transcription in E. coli. This inhibition can be relieved by adding lactose or isopropyl-β-D-thiogalactopyranoside (IPTG).
   1634..2222    -  rep_origin     ori: high-copy-number ColE1/pMB1/pBR322/pUC origin of replication
   2393..3253    -  CDS            AmpR: β-lactamase; bla; confers resistance to ampicillin, carbenicillin, and related antibiotics
   3254..3358    -  promoter       AmpR promoter: bla
   3411..3839    -  rep_origin     f1 ori (sequence partly withheld): f1 bacteriophage origin of replication; arrow indicates direction of (+) strand synthesis
   3844..3910    -  CDS            lacZα (fragment): LacZα fragment of β-galactosidase; lacZ fragment
   3917..4894    +  promoter       CMV IE94 promoter: enhancer/promoter region of simian cytomegalovirus major immediate early transcription unit IE94
