[The description below was written by a language model from this plasmid's Addgene catalogue record and pLannotate feature annotations shown in this document.]
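Description:
3xFlag-Rab34 is a mammalian expression plasmid built on the pCS2+ N-3xFlag cloning vector, carrying the human RAB34 coding sequence (about 750 bp) inserted between BamHI and XhoI sites, both of which are retained. The catalogue lists a total size of roughly 4.9 kb, consistent with the 4,894 nt sequenced record used for annotation. In bacteria it is maintained through a high-copy ColE1/pUC-type origin and selected with ampicillin via the β-lactamase gene and its own promoter. An f1 origin is also present, which can allow single-stranded DNA production, along with residual lac promoter/operator, lacI and lacZα fragments carried over from the backbone.

Expression is driven by a CMV promoter, annotated in the sequence as the simian cytomegalovirus IE94 enhancer/promoter. Because the plasmid is circular, this element at the end of the numbered record sits directly upstream of the open reading frame. Transcription runs through an SP6 promoter, then a 3xFLAG epitope (three tandem FLAG tags with an enterokinase cleavage site) fused in frame to the N terminus of Rab34. An SV40 polyadenylation signal lies downstream, although the table annotates it on the reverse strand. The SP6 promoter additionally permits in vitro transcription of sense RNA, while a T7 promoter fragment and a T3 promoter lie downstream in the opposite orientation.

Rab34 is a small GTPase linked to lysosome positioning, phagosome maturation, hedgehog signalling and ciliary function. The stated purpose of the construct is to express the tagged protein in mammalian cells, where the FLAG epitope allows detection or pull-down with anti-FLAG antibodies.
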