Addgene plasmid #232458: 3xFlag-Rab34
Purpose: Expresses 3xFlag-tagged human Rab34 in mammalian cells
Depositing lab: Ken-Ichi Takemaru. Depositing organization: Stony Brook University.
Backbone
  Vector backbone: pCS2+N-3xFlag Cloning Vector (#196651)
  Backbone size w/o insert (bp): 4160
  Total vector size (bp): 4910
  Vector type: Mammalian Expression
Growth in bacteria
  Bacterial resistance: Ampicillin, 100 μg/mL
  Growth temperature: 37°C
  Growth strain: DH5alpha
  Copy number: High Copy
Gene/Insert
  Gene/Insert name: Rab34
  Species: H. sapiens (human)
  Insert size (bp): 750
  Entrez Gene: RAB34 (a.k.a. NARR, OFD20, RAB39, RAH)
  Promoter: CMV
  Tag / fusion protein: 3xFlag (N terminal on backbone)
  Cloning method: Restriction Enzyme; 5′ cloning site BamHI (not destroyed); 3′ cloning site XhoI (not destroyed)
  Sequencing primers: 5′ GCGTGCCTAATGGGAGGTCT (CSF); 3′ CACTGCATTCTAGTTCTGGT (CSR)
Terms and licenses: Academic/Nonprofit Terms; Industry Terms: Not Available to Industry
How to cite: 3xFlag-Rab34 was a gift from Ken-Ichi Takemaru (Addgene plasmid # 232458 ; http://n2t.net/addgene:232458 ; RRID:Addgene_232458)
